>Addgene plasmid #43161 | I-TACG | depositor partial sequence | sequence record 58426 | I-TACG sequence 424 bps
CGTCTCCTGACCCCAGAGCAGGTCGTGGCCATTGCCTCGAATGGAGGGGGCAAGCAGGCGTTGGAAACCG
TACAACGATTGCTGCCGGTGCTGTGCCAAGCGCACGGACTCACCCCAGAGCAGGTCGTGGCAATCGCCTC
CAACATTGGCGGGAAACAGGCACTCGAGACTGTCCAGCGCCTGCTTCCCGTGCTGTGCCAAGCGCACGGC
CTCACCCCAGAGCAGGTCGTGGCGATCGCAAGCCACGACGGAGGAAAGCAAGCCTTGGAAACAGTACAGA
GGCTGTTGCCTGTGCTGTGCCAAGCGCACGGATTAACCCCAGAGCAGGTCGTGGCAATCGCGAGCAATAA
CGGCGGAAAACAGGCTTTGGAAACGGTGCAGAGGCTCCTTCCAGTGCTGTGCCAAGCGCACGGCTTAAGA
GACG
