>Addgene plasmid #43161 | I-TACG | addgene partial sequence | sequence record 60635 | M13-F20 5'-TGTAAAACGACGGCCAGT-3'
GCGAATTGGGCCCTCTAGATGCATGCTCGAGCGGCCGCCAGTGTGATGGATATCTGCAGAATTCGCCCTT
ATATAGATGCCGTCCTAGCGCGTCTCCTGACCCCAGAGCAGGTCGTGGCCATTGCCTCGAATGGAGGGGG
CAAGCAGGCGTTGGAAACCGTACAACGATTGCTGCCGGTGCTGTGCCAAGCGCACGGACTCACCCCAGAG
CAGGTCGTGGCAATCGCCTCCAACATTGGCGGGAAACAGGCACTCGAGACTGTCCAGCGCCTGCTTCCCG
TGCTGTGCCAAGCGCACGGCCTCACCCCAGAGCAGGTCGTGGCGATCGCAAGCCACGACGGAGGAAAGCA
AGCCTTGGAAACAGTACAGAGGCTGTTGCCTGTGCTGTGCCAAGCGCACGGATTAACCCCAGAGCAGGTC
GTGGCAATCGCGAGCAATAACGGCGGAAAACAGGCTTTGGAAACGGTGCAGAGGCTCCTTCCAGTGCTGT
GCCAAGCGCACGGCTTAAGAGACGTGGGCACAGGAAAGATACTTAAGGGCGAATTCCAGCACACTGGCGG
CCGTTACTAGTGGATCCGAGCTCGGTACCAAGCTTGATGCATAGCTTGAGTATTCTATAGTGTCACCTAA
ATAGCTTGGCGTAATCATGGTCATAGCTGTTTCCTGTGTGAAATTGTTATCCGCTCACAATTCCACACAA
CATACGAGCCGGAAGCATAAAGTGTAAAGCCTGGGGTGCCTAATGAGTGAGCTAACTCACATTAATTGCG
TTGCGCTCACTGCCCGCTTTCCAGTCGGGAAACCTGTCGTGCCAGCTGCATTAATGAATCGGCCAACGCG
CGGGGAGAGGCGGTTTGCGTATTGGGCGCTCTTCCGCTTCCTCGCTCACTGACTCGCTGCGCTCGGTCGT
TCGGCTGCGGCGAGCGGTATCAGCTCACTCAAAGGCGGT
