[The description below was written by a language model from this plasmid's Addgene catalogue record.]
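Description:
I-TACG is a bacterial cloning plasmid built on the commercial pCRII-TOPO backbone (about 4 kb without insert), carrying a 424 bp synthetic insert introduced by TOPO cloning. It is a high-copy plasmid maintained in E. coli and is selectable with both ampicillin and kanamycin, consistent with the dual resistance markers that characterise this backbone. The insert sits between the T7 and M13-reverse priming sites of the vector, which are the sites listed for sequence verification. No feature table accompanies the record, so the positions of the origin, the resistance genes and other backbone elements are not documented here. The record also lists no promoter, tag or reporter intended to drive expression of the insert, so the plasmid appears to serve purely as a storage and propagation vehicle for a DNA module.

The record does not explicitly describe what the insert encodes. The plasmid comes from work describing a TALEN genome-editing system for generating human stem cell-based disease models. The name, a position-like prefix followed by four nucleotides, and the insert size are both suggestive of a pre-assembled block of four TALE repeat units recognising the bases T, A, C and G, intended for one position in a modular TALE array. This interpretation is an inference from the name and context rather than something stated in the catalogue fields. On that reading, I-TACG would be one member of a library of building-block plasmids from which fragments are taken and joined to assemble custom TALE DNA-binding domains, rather than a construct used directly in mammalian cells.
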