Addgene plasmid #43161: I-TACG
Depositing lab: Chad Cowan & Kiran Musunuru. Depositing organization: Harvard University. Publication: A TALEN Genome-Editing System for Generating Human Stem Cell-Based Disease Models. Ding Q, Lee YK, Schaefer EA, Peters DT, Veres A, Kim K, Kuperwasser N, Motola DL, Meissner TB, Hendriks WT, Trevisan M, Gupta RM, Moisan A, Banks E, Friesen M, Schinzel RT, Xia F, Tang A, Xia Y, Figueroa E, Wann A, Ahfeldt T, Daheron L, Zhang F, Rubin LL, Peng LF, Chung RT, Musunuru K, Cowan CA. Cell Stem Cell. 2012 Dec 12. pii: S1934-5909(12)00645-5. doi: 10.1016/j.stem.2012.11.011. PubMed 23246482.
Backbone
  Vector backbone: pCRII-TOPO
  Backbone manufacturer: Invitrogen
  Backbone size w/o insert (bp): 3973
  Vector type: Bacterial Cloning
Growth in bacteria
  Bacterial resistance: Ampicillin and Kanamycin, 100 & 50 μg/mL
  Growth temperature: 37°C
  Growth strain: Top10
  Copy number: High Copy
Gene/Insert
  Gene/Insert name: I-TACG
  Species: Synthetic
  Insert size (bp): 424
  Cloning method: TOPO Cloning
  Sequencing primers: 5′ T7; 3′ M13-rev
Terms and licenses: Academic/Nonprofit Terms; Industry Terms: Not Available to Industry
How to cite: I-TACG was a gift from Chad Cowan & Kiran Musunuru (Addgene plasmid # 43161 ; http://n2t.net/addgene:43161 ; RRID:Addgene_43161)
